>Addgene plasmid #36921 | pRLG3A | addgene partial sequence | sequence record 52912 | DsRed1-C 5'-AGCTGGACATCACCTCCCACAACG-3'
AGGGCCGCCACTCCACCGGCGCCTAAGAATTCGAAGCTGATCTGCGACTCTAGAGGATCTGCGACTCTAG
AGGATCATAATCAGCCATACCACATTTGTAGAGGTTTTACTTGCTTTAAAAAACCTCCCACACCTCCCCC
TGAACCTGAAACATAAAATGAATGCAATTGTTGTTGTTCCAATGCCCTGGCTCACAAATACCACTGAGAT
CTTTTTCCCTCTGCCAAAAATTATGGGGACATCATGAAGCCCCTTGAGCATCTGACTTCTGGCTAATAAA
GGAAATTTATTTTCATTGCAATAGTGTGTTGGAATTTTTTGTGTCTCTCACTCGGAAGGACATATGGGAG
GGCAAATCATTTAAAACATCAGAATGAGTATTTGGTTTAGAGTTTGGCAACATATGCCCATATGCTGGCT
GCCATGAACAAAGGTTGGCTATAAAGAGGTCATCAGTATATGAAACAGCCCCCTGCTGTCCATTCCTTAT
TCCATAGAAAAGCCTTGACTTGAGGTTAGATTTTTTTTATATTTTGTTTTGTGTTATTTTTTTCTTTAAC
ATCCCTAAAATTTTCCTTACATGTTTTACTAGCCAGATTTTTCCTCCTCTCCTGACTACTCCCAGTCATA
GCTGTCCCTCTTCTCTTATGGAGATCCCTCGACCTGCAGCCCAAGCTCCAATGCCC
