>Addgene plasmid #36921 | pRLG3A | addgene partial sequence | sequence record 53797 | pCAGGS5 5'-ggttcggcttctggcgtgtgacc-3'
TGCCTTCTTCTTTTTCCTACAGCTCCTGGGCAACGTGCTGGTTATTGTGCTGTCTCATCATTTTGGCAAA
GAATTCCTCGAGGAATTCACTCCTCAGGTGCAGGCTGCCTATCAGAAGGTGGTGGCTGGTGTGGCGCGTG
CTAGTAACGGCCGCCAGTGTGCTGGAATTCTGCAGATAGCTTGGGCTGCAGGTCGAGGGACCTAATAACT
TCGTATAGCATACATTATACGAAGTTATATTAAGGGTTCCGGATCCGATGGCCTCCTCCGAGGACGTCAT
CAAGGAGTTCATGCGCTTCAAGGTGCGCATGGAGGGCTCCGTGAACGGCCACGAGTTCGAGATCGAGGGC
GAGGGCGAGGGCCGCCCCTACGAGGGCACCCAGACCGCCAAGCTGAAGGTGACCAAGGGCGGCCCCCTGC
CCTTCGCCTGGGACATCCTGTCCCCTCAGTTCCAGTACGGCTCCAAGGCCTACGTGAAGCACCCCGCCGA
CATCCCCGACTACTTGAAGCTGTCCTTCCCCGAGGGCTTCAAGTGGGAGCGCGTGATGAACTTCGAGGAC
GGCGGCGTGGTGACCGTGACCCAAGACTCCTCCCTGCAGGACGGCGAGTTCATCTACAAGGTGAAGCTGC
GCGGCACC
