>Addgene plasmid #36921 | pRLG3A | addgene partial sequence | sequence record 54384 | Luc-F 5'-CAGTCAAGTAACAACCGCGA-3'
GAAGTCCGAAAGGTCTTACCGGAAAACTCGACGCAAGAAAAATCAGAGAGATCCTCATAAAGGCCAAGAA
GGGCGGAAAGATCGCCGTGGAATTCCGCCCGCATTCCGACATGCCCGCCGCCGCCCCCGCCGACATGGAC
ACGTTCGACCCCAGCGCCCCCGTCCCGACGAGCGTCTCTAACCCGGCCGCCGACGTCCTGCTGGCCCCCA
AGGGACCCCGCTCCCCGCTGCGCCCCCAGGACGACGAGACGCCCAGCGAGTTCCTGCGCCGCGTGGGACG
CCGGCAGGCGGCGCGCCGGAGACGCCGCCGCTGCCTGATGGGCGTCGCGATCAGCGCCGCCGCGCTGGTC
ATCTGCTCGCTGTCGGCGCTGATCGGGGGCATCATCGCCCGGCACGTGCGGGATCCACCGGTCGCCACCA
TGGTGAGCAAGGGCGAGGAGCTGTTCACCGGGGTGGTGCCCATCCTGGTCGAGCTGGACGGCGACGTAAA
CGGCCACAAGTTCAGCGTGTCCGGCGAGGGCGAGGGCGATGCCACCTACGGCAAGCTGACCCTGAAGTTC
ATCTGCACCACCGGCAAGCTGCCCGTGCCCTGGCCCACCCTCGTGACCACCCTGACCTACGGCGTGCAGT
GCTTCAGCCGCTACCCCGACCACATGAAGCAGCACGACTTCTTCAAGTCCGCCATGCCCGAAGGCTACGT
CCAGGAGCGCACCATCTTCTTCAAGGACGACGGCAACTACAAGACCCGCGCCGAGGTGAAGTTCGAGGGC
GACACCCTGGTGAACCGCATCGAGCTGAAGGGCATCGACTTCAAGGAGGACGGCAACATCCTGGGGCACA
AGCT
