>Addgene plasmid #36921 | pRLG3A | addgene partial sequence | sequence record 54385 | EGFP-N 5'-CGTCGCCGTCCAGCTCGACCAG-3'
ACCATGGTGGCGACCGGTGGATCCCGCACGTGCCGGGCGATGATGCCCCCGATCAGCGCCGACAGCGAGC
AGATGACCAGCGCGGCGGCGCTGATCGCGACGCCCATCAGGCAGCGGCGGCGTCTCCGGCGCGCCGCCTG
CCGGCGTCCCACGCGGCGCAGGAACTCGCTGGGCGTCTCGTCGTCCTGGGGGCGCAGCGGGGAGCGGGGT
CCCTTGGGGGCCAGCAGGACGTCGGCGGCCGGGTTAGAGACGCTCGTCGGGACGGGGGCGCTGGGGTCGA
ACGTGTCCATGTCGGCGGGGGCGGCGGCGGGCATGTCGGAATGCGGGCGGAATTCCACGGCGATCTTTCC
GCCCTTCTTGGCCTTTATGAGGATCTCTCTGATTTTTCTTGCGTCGAGTTTTCCGGTAAGACCTTTCGGT
ACTTCGTCCACAAACACAACTCCTCCGCGCAACTTTTTCGCGGTTGTTACTTGACTGGCGACGTAATCCA
CGATCTCTTTTTCCGTCATCGTCTTTCCGTGCTCCAAAACAACAACGGCGGCGGGAAGTTCACCGGCGTC
ATCGTCGGGAAGACCTGCGACACCTGCGTCGAAGATGTTGGGGTGTTGGAGCAAGATGGATTCCAATTCA
GCGGGAGCCACCTGATAGCCTTTGTACTTAATCAGAGACTTCAGGCGGTCAACGATGAAGAAGTGTTCGT
CTTCGTCCCAGTAAGCTATGTCTCCAGAATGTAGCCATCCATCCTTGTCAATCAAGGCGTTGGTCGCTTC
CGGATTGTTTACATAACCGGACATAATCATAGGACCTCTCACACACAGTTCGCCTCTTTGA
