[The description below was written by a language model from this plasmid's Addgene catalogue record.]
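Description:
pRLG3A is a mammalian expression plasmid built on the pCAGGS backbone, designed as a one-plasmid, Cre-dependent colour-switching reporter for generating transgenic animals and for multimodal imaging. It is propagated in E. coli under ampicillin selection. The record does not list a promoter or an origin of replication. pCAGGS vectors conventionally drive expression from the strong, broadly active CAG promoter, but the backbone modifications are described only in the associated publication. The listed total size is the same as the backbone size without insert, so the true size of the complete construct is not clear from the record.

The payload combines the Cre/loxP system with a bicistronic transcript and a multiple cloning site for inserting a gene of interest. The catalogued inserts are a red fluorescent protein (mRFP) and eGFP, each of about 750 bp. According to the depositor comments, mRFP is the default marker, used for easy genotyping and general tissue labelling. The secondary marker is a chimeric, membrane-localizing luciferase/eGFP fusion protein. After Cre activation, cells expressing the transgene are highlighted by both green fluorescence and luciferase activity. This implies a switch from red to green plus bioluminescence, with the bicistronic design coupling the reporter to the cloned transgene. However, the exact positions of the loxP sites, the element linking the two cistrons and the membrane-targeting signal are not stated.

The construct is intended for conditional, tissue- or time-specific transgene expression. Recombined and unrecombined cells can be told apart by fluorescence, and expressing cells can be followed by bioluminescence imaging.
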