Addgene plasmid #36921: pRLG3A
Depositing lab: Manuela Martins-Green. Depositing organization: University of California, Riverside. Publication: A one-plasmid conditional color-switching transgenic system for multimodal bioimaging. Zheng L, Njauw CN, Martins-Green M. Transgenic Res. 2008 Aug;17(4):741-7. Epub 2008 Jan 9. 10.1007/s11248-007-9160-5 PubMed 18183494.
Backbone
  Vector backbone: pCAGGS
  Backbone size w/o insert (bp): 4802
  Total vector size (bp): 4802
  Modifications to backbone: Please see associated publication
  Vector type: Mammalian Expression
Growth in bacteria
  Bacterial resistance: Ampicillin, 100 μg/mL
  Growth temperature: 37°C
  Growth strain: DH5alpha
  Copy number: Unknown
Gene/Insert 1
  Gene/Insert name: red fluorescent protein (alt name: RFP)
  Insert size (bp): 750
Gene/Insert 2
  Gene/Insert name: eGFP (alt name: GFP)
  Insert size (bp): 750
Terms and licenses: Academic/Nonprofit Terms; Industry Terms: Not Available to Industry
Depositor comments: This vector contains a MCS and combines the Cre/loxP with a bicistronic transcript that contains dual fluorescent and bioluminescent cell markers. mRFP was used as a marker for easy genotyping and tissue labeling. A chimeric membrane-localizing luciferase/eGFP fusion protein was designed as a secondary marker, which upon Cre activation, highlights the cells expressing the transgene with eGFP as well as luciferase activity.
How to cite: pRLG3A was a gift from Manuela Martins-Green (Addgene plasmid # 36921 ; http://n2t.net/addgene:36921 ; RRID:Addgene_36921)
